Addgene plasmid #160356: pAG369-lyn11-redFAST
Purpose: Expresses Lyn11-redFAST in mammalian cells
Depositing lab: Arnaud Gautier. Depositing organization: Sorbonne Université. Publication: Orthogonal fluorescent chemogenetic reporters for multicolor imaging. Tebo AG, Moeyaert B, Thauvin M, Carlon-Andres I, Boken D, Volovitch M, Padilla-Parra S, Dedecker P, Vriz S, Gautier A. Nat Chem Biol. 2020 Aug 10. pii: 10.1038/s41589-020-0611-0. doi: 10.1038/s41589-020-0611-0. PubMed 32778846.
Backbone
  Vector backbone: pIRES
  Vector type: Mammalian Expression
  Selectable markers: Neomycin (select with G418)
Growth in bacteria
  Bacterial resistance: Kanamycin, 50 μg/mL
  Growth temperature: 37°C
  Growth strain: DH5alpha
  Copy number: High Copy
Gene/Insert
  Gene/Insert name: lyn11-redFAST
  Species: Synthetic
Terms and licenses: Academic/Nonprofit Terms; Industry Terms: Not Available to Industry
How to cite: pAG369-lyn11-redFAST was a gift from Arnaud Gautier (Addgene plasmid # 160356 ; http://n2t.net/addgene:160356 ; RRID:Addgene_160356)
