[The description below was written by a language model from this plasmid's Addgene catalogue record and pLannotate feature annotations shown in this document.]
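Description:
pAG369-lyn11-redFAST is a 4,413 nt mammalian expression plasmid for producing a membrane-targeted chemogenetic fluorescent reporter. The catalogue lists the backbone as pIRES, although the annotated sequence shows no IRES element. Its layout is instead a single CMV-driven expression cassette plus a dual-purpose resistance cassette. In bacteria it replicates from a high-copy ColE1/pUC-type origin and is selected with kanamycin. An f1 origin is also present, which permits single-stranded DNA production. The NeoR/KanR gene (aminoglycoside phosphotransferase from Tn5) lies downstream of tandem bacterial (AmpR/bla) and SV40 early promoters and is followed by an HSV TK polyadenylation signal, so the same marker gives kanamycin resistance in E. coli and G418 resistance in mammalian cells. Short fragments annotated as ble, bGH poly(A) and SV40 large T antigen appear to be backbone remnants rather than functional units.

The payload is driven by the human CMV immediate-early enhancer and promoter and terminated by an SV40 poly(A) signal. The synthetic insert, lyn11-redFAST, is annotated as a Y-FAST-type coding sequence, a small tag derived from photoactive yellow protein that becomes fluorescent only when it binds a cell-permeant fluorogen. This fits redFAST being a variant of that tag. A Myc epitope fragment follows it, presumably for immunodetection. The Lyn11 portion is not separately annotated but probably occupies the gap between the cloning-site fragment and the FAST coding sequence. Lyn11 is generally used as a short N-terminal lipidation motif that anchors fusion proteins at the inner leaflet of the plasma membrane. The construct is intended for expressing membrane-localised redFAST in mammalian cells, in the context of orthogonal fluorogen-activated reporters for multicolour imaging.
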