Features (pLannotate 1.2.2; 16 found; start..end, strand, type, name):
      1..304     +  enhancer       CMV enhancer: human cytomegalovirus immediate early enhancer
    305..508     +  promoter       CMV promoter: human cytomegalovirus (CMV) immediate early promoter
    531..554     +  misc_feature   MCS (fragment): multiple cloning site
    603..977     +  CDS            Y-FAST: small protein tag, derived from photoactive yellow protein, that allows in vivo fluorescent labeling by addition of a cell-permeant fluorogen (Plamont et al., 2016)
    987..1013    +  CDS            Myc (fragment): Myc (human c-Myc proto-oncogene) epitope tag
   1035..1118    +  CDS            large T antigen (fragment): large T antigen from SV40 (simian virus 40)
   1141..1262    +  polyA_signal   SV40 poly(A) signal: SV40 polyadenylation signal
   1296..1724    -  rep_origin     f1 ori (sequence partly withheld): f1 bacteriophage origin of replication; arrow indicates direction of (+) strand synthesis
   1751..1855    +  promoter       AmpR promoter: bla
   1857..2214    +  promoter       SV40 promoter: SV40 enhancer and early promoter
   2249..3043    +  CDS            NeoR/KanR: aminoglycoside phosphotransferase from Tn5; aph(3')-II (or nptII); confers resistance to neomycin, kanamycin, and G418 (Geneticin®)
   3064..3216    +  CDS            ble (fragment): BLE_KLEPN - Experimental evidence at protein level: Swiss-Prot protein existence level 1. Binding protein with a strong affinity to the bleomycin family of antibiotics. Binds to CL990; an antimitotic-antibiotic compound. From Klebsiella pneumoniae.
   3275..3322    +  polyA_signal   HSV TK poly(A) signal: herpes simplex virus thymidine kinase polyadenylation signal (Cole and Stacy, 1985)
   3413..3429    -  polyA_signal   bGH poly(A) signal (fragment): bovine growth hormone polyadenylation signal
   3651..4239    +  rep_origin     ori: high-copy-number ColE1/pMB1/pBR322/pUC origin of replication
   4354..4413    +  enhancer       CMV enhancer (fragment): human cytomegalovirus immediate early enhancer
>Addgene plasmid #160356 | pAG369-lyn11-redFAST | addgene full sequence | sequence record 315340 | Addgene NGS Result
CGTTACATAACTTACGGTAAATGGCCCGCCTGGCTGACCGCCCAACGACCCCCGCCCATTGACGTCAATA
ATGACGTATGTTCCCATAGTAACGCCAATAGGGACTTTCCATTGACGTCAATGGGTGGAGTATTTACGGT
AAACTGCCCACTTGGCAGTACATCAAGTGTATCATATGCCAAGTACGCCCCCTATTGACGTCAATGACGG
TAAATGGCCCGCCTGGCATTATGCCCAGTACATGACCTTATGGGACTTTCCTACTTGGCAGTACATCTAC
GTATTAGTCATCGCTATTACCATGGTGATGCGGTTTTGGCAGTACATCAATGGGCGTGGATAGCGGTTTG
ACTCACGGGGATTTCCAAGTCTCCACCCCATTGACGTCAATGGGAGTTTGTTTTGGCACCAAAATCAACG
GGACTTTCCAAAATGTCGTAACAACTCCGCCCCATTGACGCAAATGGGCGGTAGGCGTGTACGGTGGGAG
GTCTATATAAGCAGAGCTGGTTTAGTGAACCGTCAGATCCGCTAGCGCTACCGGACTCAGATCTATGGGC
TGCATCAAGTCCAAGGGCAAGGACTCCGCCGGCGGCGGCTCCATGGAGCATGTTGCCTTTGGCAGTGAGG
ACATCGAGAACACTCTGGCCAAAATGGACGACGGACAACTGGATGGGTTGGCCTTAGGCGCAATTCAGCT
CGATGGTGACGGGAATATCCTGCAGTACAATGCTGCTCAGGGAGACATCACAGGCGCAGATCCCAAACAG
GTGATTGGGAAGAACTTCTTCAAGGATGTTGCACCTGGAACGGATTCTCCCGAGTTTTACGGCAAATTCA
AGGTAGGCGTAGCGTCAGGGAATCTGAACACCATGTTCGAATGGATGATACCGACAAACAGGGGACCAAC
CAAGGTCAAGGTGCACATGAAGAAAGCCCTTTCCGGTGACAGCTATTGGGTCTTTGTGAAACGGGTGGGA
TCCGAACAAAAGCTTATTTCTGAAGAGGACTTGTAATAGGCGGCCGCGACTCTAGATCATAATCAGCCAT
ACCACATTTGTAGAGGTTTTACTTGCTTTAAAAAACCTCCCACACCTCCCCCTGAACCTGAAACATAAAA
TGAATGCAATTGTTGTTGTTAACTTGTTTATTGCAGCTTATAATGGTTACAAATAAAGCAATAGCATCAC
AAATTTCACAAATAAAGCATTTTTTTCACTGCATTCTAGTTGTGGTTTGTCCAAACTCATCAATGTATCT
TAAGGCGTAAATTGTAAGCGTTAATATTTTGTTAAAATTCGCGTTAAATTTTTGTTAAATCAGCTCATTT
TTTAACCAATAGGCCGAAATCGGCAAAATCCCTTATAAATCAAAAGAATAGACCGAGATAGGGT
[37 nt withheld, positions 1395-1431]
AAAGAACGTGGACTCCAACGTCAAAGG
[49 nt withheld, positions 1459-1507]
T
[91 nt withheld, positions 1509-1599]
G
[124 nt withheld, positions 1601-1724]
CAGGTGGCACTTTTCGGGGAAATGTGCGCGGAACCCCTATTTGTTTATTTTTCTAAATACATTCAAATAT
GTATCCGCTCATGAGACAATAACCCTGATAAATGCTTCAATAATATTGAAAAAGGAAGAGTCCTGAGGCG
GAAAGAACCAGCTGTGGAATGTGTGTCAGTTAGGGTGTGGAAAGTCCCCAGGCTCCCCAGCAGGCAGAAG
TATGCAAAGCATGCATCTCAATTAGTCAGCAACCAGGTGTGGAAAGTCCCCAGGCTCCCCAGCAGGCAGA
AGTATGCAAAGCATGCATCTCAATTAGTCAGCAACCATAGTCCCGCCCCTAACTCCGCCCATCCCGCCCC
TAACTCCGCCCAGTTCCGCCCATTCTCCGCCCCATGGCTGACTAATTTTTTTTATTTATGCAGAGGCCGA
GGCCGCCTCGGCCTCTGAGCTATTCCAGAAGTAGTGAGGAGGCTTTTTTGGAGGCCTAGGCTTTTGCAAA
GATCGATCAAGAGACAGGATGAGGATCGTTTCGCATGATTGAACAAGATGGATTGCACGCAGGTTCTCCG
GCCGCTTGGGTGGAGAGGCTATTCGGCTATGACTGGGCACAACAGACAATCGGCTGCTCTGATGCCGCCG
TGTTCCGGCTGTCAGCGCAGGGGCGCCCGGTTCTTTTTGTCAAGACCGACCTGTCCGGTGCCCTGAATGA
ACTGCAAGACGAGGCAGCGCGGCTATCGTGGCTGGCCACGACGGGCGTTCCTTGCGCAGCTGTGCTCGAC
GTTGTCACTGAAGCGGGAAGGGACTGGCTGCTATTGGGCGAAGTGCCGGGGCAGGATCTCCTGTCATCTC
ACCTTGCTCCTGCCGAGAAAGTATCCATCATGGCTGATGCAATGCGGCGGCTGCATACGCTTGATCCGGC
TACCTGCCCATTCGACCACCAAGCGAAACATCGCATCGAGCGAGCACGTACTCGGATGGAAGCCGGTCTT
GTCGATCAGGATGATCTGGACGAAGAGCATCAGGGGCTCGCGCCAGCCGAACTGTTCGCCAGGCTCAAGG
CGAGCATGCCCGACGGCGAGGATCTCGTCGTGACCCATGGCGATGCCTGCTTGCCGAATATCATGGTGGA
AAATGGCCGCTTTTCTGGATTCATCGACTGTGGCCGGCTGGGTGTGGCGGACCGCTATCAGGACATAGCG
TTGGCTACCCGTGATATTGCTGAAGAGCTTGGCGGCGAATGGGCTGACCGCTTCCTCGTGCTTTACGGTA
TCGCCGCTCCCGATTCGCAGCGCATCGCCTTCTATCGCCTTCTTGACGAGTTCTTCTGAGCGGGACTCTG
GGGTTCGAAATGACCGACCAAGCGACGCCCAACCTGCCATCACGAGATTTCGATTCCACCGCCGCCTTCT
ATGAAAGGTTGGGCTTCGGAATCGTTTTCCGGGACGCCGGCTGGATGATCCTCCAGCGCGGGGATCTCAT
GCTGGAGTTCTTCGCCCACCCTAGGGGGAGGCTAACTGAAACACGGAAGGAGACAATACCGGAAGGAACC
CGCGCTATGACGGCAATAAAAAGACAGAATAAAACGCACGGTGTTGGGTCGTTTGTTCATAAACGCGGGG
TTCGGTCCCAGGGCTGGCACTCTGTCGATACCCCACCGAGACCCCATTGGGGCCAATACGCCCGCGTTTC
TTCCTTTTCCCCACCCCACCCCCCAAGTTCGGGTGAAGGCCCAGGGCTCGCAGCCAACGTCGGGGCGGCA
GGCCCTGCCATAGCCTCAGGTTACTCATATATACTTTAGATTGATTTAAAACTTCATTTTTAATTTAAAA
GGATCTAGGTGAAGATCCTTTTTGATAATCTCATGACCAAAATCCCTTAACGTGAGTTTTCGTTCCACTG
AGCGTCAGACCCCGTAGAAAAGATCAAAGGATCTTCTTGAGATCCTTTTTTTCTGCGCGTAATCTGCTGC
TTGCAAACAAAAAAACCACCGCTACCAGCGGTGGTTTGTTTGCCGGATCAAGAGCTACCAACTCTTTTTC
CGAAGGTAACTGGCTTCAGCAGAGCGCAGATACCAAATACTGTTCTTCTAGTGTAGCCGTAGTTAGGCCA
CCACTTCAAGAACTCTGTAGCACCGCCTACATACCTCGCTCTGCTAATCCTGTTACCAGTGGCTGCTGCC
AGTGGCGATAAGTCGTGTCTTACCGGGTTGGACTCAAGACGATAGTTACCGGATAAGGCGCAGCGGTCGG
GCTGAACGGGGGGTTCGTGCACACAGCCCAGCTTGGAGCGAACGACCTACACCGAACTGAGATACCTACA
GCGTGAGCTATGAGAAAGCGCCACGCTTCCCGAAGGGAGAAAGGCGGACAGGTATCCGGTAAGCGGCAGG
GTCGGAACAGGAGAGCGCACGAGGGAGCTTCCAGGGGGAAACGCCTGGTATCTTTATAGTCCTGTCGGGT
TTCGCCACCTCTGACTTGAGCGTCGATTTTTGTGATGCTCGTCAGGGGGGCGGAGCCTATGGAAAAACGC
CAGCAACGCGGCCTTTTTACGGTTCCTGGCCTTTTGCTGGCCTTTTGCTCACATGTTCTTTCCTGCGTTA
TCCCCTGATTCTGTGGATAACCGTATTACCGCCATGCATTAGTTATTAATAGTAATCAATTACGGGGTCA
TTAGTTCATAGCCCATATATGGAGTTCCG
