>Addgene plasmid #160356 | pAG369-lyn11-redFAST | depositor partial sequence | sequence record 310499 | redFAST
ATGGAGCATGTTGCCTTTGGCAGTGAGGACATCGAGAACACTCTGGCCAAAATGGACGACGGACAACTGG
ATGGGTTGGCCTTAGGCGCAATTCAGCTCGATGGTGACGGGAATATCCTGCAGTACAATGCTGCTCAGGG
AGACATCACAGGCGCAGATCCCAAACAGGTGATTGGGAAGAACTTCTTCAAGGATGTTGCACCTGGAACG
GATTCTCCCGAGTTTTACGGCAAATTCAAGGTAGGCGTAGCGTCAGGGAATCTGAACACCATGTTCGAAT
GGATGATACCGACAAACAGGGGACCAACCAAGGTCAAGGTGCACATGAAGAAAGCCCTTTCCGGTGACAG
CTATTGGGTCTTTGTGAAACGGGTG
